Addgene plasmid #190208: pPOTv7-blast-spGFP(1-10)
Purpose: Trypanosoma brucei PCR only tagging (pPOT) vector for endogenous gene tagging
Depositing lab: Samuel Dean. Depositing organization: University of Warwick. Publication: A comprehensive toolkit for protein localization and functional analysis in trypanosomatids. Paterou A, Saez Conde J, Tyc J, Sunter JD, Vaughan S, Gull K, Dean S. Open Biol. 2025 Apr;15(4):240361. doi: 10.1098/rsob.240361. Epub 2025 Apr 2. PubMed 40169015.
Backbone
  Vector backbone: pPOT
  Vector type: Unspecified
Growth in bacteria
  Bacterial resistance: Ampicillin, 100 μg/mL
  Growth temperature: 37°C
  Growth strain: NEB Stable
  Copy number: High Copy
Gene/Insert
  Gene/Insert name: spGFP(1-10)
  Species: Synthetic
  Promoter: read through
  Cloning method: Restriction Enzyme; 5′ cloning site HindIII (not destroyed); 3′ cloning site BamHI (not destroyed)
  Sequencing primers: 5′ cTATGGGTTCTGGTAGTG; 3′ cTTAACTACCCGATCCTG
Terms and licenses: Academic/Nonprofit Terms; Industry Terms: Not Available to Industry
Depositor comments: Please visit https://doi.org/10.1101/2023.04.21.537815 for bioRxiv preprint.
How to cite: pPOTv7-blast-spGFP(1-10) was a gift from Samuel Dean (Addgene plasmid # 190208 ; http://n2t.net/addgene:190208 ; RRID:Addgene_190208)
