[The description below was written by a language model from this plasmid's Addgene catalogue record and pLannotate feature annotations shown in this document.]
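Description:
pPOTv7-blast-spGFP(1-10) is a member of the pPOT ("PCR only tagging") series of template plasmids used for tagging genes at their endogenous loci in Trypanosoma brucei. It is not meant to be maintained in the parasite. Instead, it serves as a PCR template from which a tag-plus-marker cassette is amplified, normally with long primers that add homology to the target gene so that the product integrates by homologous recombination. In E. coli the plasmid is kept at high copy by a ColE1/pUC-type origin and selected with ampicillin through the β-lactamase gene. The backbone also carries general cloning-vector remnants: an f1 origin, flanking T7 and SP6 promoters, lac promoter/operator elements, and lacZα and lacI fragments. None of these has a stated role in the tagging application.

The payload is a synthetic spGFP(1-10) coding sequence, cloned between HindIII and BamHI sites. It encodes the first ten β-strands of superfolder GFP, which is non-fluorescent on its own but reconstitutes fluorescent GFP when it associates with the complementary GFP11 strand. The feature table shows this fragment flanked on each side by a copy of the blasticidin S deaminase gene (bsd), which provides blasticidin selection of transfected parasites. This symmetrical layout presumably lets a marker-tag or tag-marker amplicon be taken from the same template for N- or C-terminal tagging, though the record does not say so explicitly. The promoter is recorded as "read through", meaning the cassette has no dedicated promoter and relies on transcription from the locus where it integrates. The intergenic processing sequences between the coding regions are not annotated. The construct is suited to split-GFP complementation experiments for protein localization and functional analysis in trypanosomatids.
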