Features (pLannotate 1.2.2; 15 found; start..end, strand, type, name):
    171..560     +  CDS            bsd: BSD_ASPTE - Experimental evidence at protein level: Swiss-Prot protein existence level 1. Catalyzes the deamination of the cytosine moiety of the antibiotics blasticidin S, cytomycin and acetylblasticidin S. From Aspergillus terreus.
    960..1598    +  CDS            GFP(1-10): fragment of superfolder GFP consisting of the first 10 β-strands associates with GFP11, the 11th β-strand, to reconstitute fluorescent GFP (Cabantous et al., 2005; Kamiyama et al., 2016)
   2001..2390    +  CDS            bsd: BSD_ASPTE - Experimental evidence at protein level: Swiss-Prot protein existence level 1. Catalyzes the deamination of the cytosine moiety of the antibiotics blasticidin S, cytomycin and acetylblasticidin S. From Aspergillus terreus.
   2586..2604    -  promoter       SP6 promoter: promoter for bacteriophage SP6 RNA polymerase
   2646..2662    -  protein_bind   lac operator: The lac repressor binds to the lac operator to inhibit transcription in E. coli. This inhibition can be relieved by adding lactose or isopropyl-β-D-thiogalactopyranoside (IPTG). lac repressor encoded by lacI
   2670..2700    -  promoter       lac promoter: promoter for the E. coli lac operon
   2715..2736    -  protein_bind   CAP binding site: CAP binding activates transcription in the presence of cAMP. E. coli catabolite activator protein
   2749..2841    -  CDS            lacI (fragment): lac repressor; lacI; The lac repressor binds to the lac operator to inhibit transcription in E. coli. This inhibition can be relieved by adding lactose or isopropyl-β-D-thiogalactopyranoside (IPTG).
   3024..3612    -  rep_origin     ori: high-copy-number ColE1/pMB1/pBR322/pUC origin of replication
   3783..4643    -  CDS            AmpR: β-lactamase; bla; confers resistance to ampicillin, carbenicillin, and related antibiotics
   4644..4748    -  promoter       AmpR promoter: bla
   4775..4825    +  misc_feature   bom (fragment): basis of mobility region from pBR322
   4826..5281    -  rep_origin     f1 ori (sequence partly withheld): f1 bacteriophage origin of replication; arrow indicates direction of (+) strand synthesis
   5285..5442    -  CDS            lacZα (fragment): LacZα fragment of β-galactosidase; lacZ fragment
   5445..2       +  promoter       T7 promoter (across the origin): promoter for bacteriophage T7 RNA polymerase
>Addgene plasmid #190208 | pPOTv7-blast-spGFP(1-10) | addgene full sequence | sequence record 374794 | Addgene NGS Result
GGGCGAATTGGGCCCGTATAATGCAGACCTGCTGCAAGCTAGGGGCACAGCAAGGTCTTCTGAAATTCAT
GTTTTTTTTTTTTTTACTCTGCATTGCAGTCTCCGCTCTTATTTAGTTTTGCTTTACGTAAGGTCTCGTT
GCTGCCATAAAATAAGCTCTAGTGGAATTCATGCCTTTGTCTCAAGAAGAATCCACCCTCATTGAAAGAG
CAACGGCTACAATCAACAGCATCCCCATCTCTGAAGACTACAGCGTCGCCAGCGCAGCTCTCTCTAGCGA
CGGCCGCATCTTCACTGGTGTCAATGTATATCATTTTACTGGGGGACCTTGTGCAGAACTCGTGGTGCTG
GGCACTGCTGCTGCTGCGGCAGCTGGCAACCTGACTTGTATCGTCGCGATCGGAAATGAGAACAGGGGCA
TCTTGAGCCCCTGCGGACGGTGCCGACAGGTGCTTCTCGACCTGCATCCTGGGATCAAAGCCATAGTGAA
GGACAGTGATGGACAGCCGACGGCAGTTGGGATTCGTGAATTGCTGCCCTCTGGTTATGTGTGGGAGGGC
TAACCATGGTGCCCATTTAGTTGGCCTTTCCCTTGTCTCGTGTCTTTTCCGTGGAAAGGTTCCCGGAGTA
ATCTGATGGCACAGCAGGGAGGTGCGCCTGCAGGTTGGTTAGGAAGGGGGGATGATGTAAAAGAAGAAAA
TGGGGGGATTCGAGCCCCACGCGTTGCTCAAGCTGTGTAGCGCAGGCGTTTCCTTACATATTTCTCTAAC
AGGCACGGAAGCCTAACAAATACACTTGGCTTATTTTTTTGCCCCCTCATGTCTTGTACAAATATTTGCG
ATAGCTTAGCTATCAGCCACATTAATCAAACAAGTATACCAACAAGCCCGAAAACAGAAACTCAACTGCA
ACGGGTACCTATGGGTTCTGGTAGTGGTTCCGGTTCCGGTTCTAAGCTTTCCAAAGGAGAAGAACTGTTT
ACCGGTGTTGTGCCAATTTTGGTTGAACTCGATGGTGATGTCAACGGACATAAGTTCTCAGTGAGAGGCG
AAGGAGAAGGTGACGCCACCATTGGAAAATTGACTCTTAAATTCATCTGTACTACTGGTAAACTTCCTGT
ACCATGGCCGACTCTCGTAACAACGCTTACGTACGGAGTTCAGTGCTTTTCGAGATACCCAGACCATATG
AAAAGACATGACTTTTTTAAGTCGGCTATGCCTGAAGGTTACGTGCAAGAAAGAACAATTTCGTTCAAAG
ATGATGGAAAATATAAAACTAGAGCAGTTGTTAAATTTGAAGGAGATACTTTGGTTAACCGCATTGAACT
GAAAGGAACAGATTTTAAAGAAGATGGTAATATTCTTGGACACAAACTCGAATACAATTTTAATAGTCAT
AACGTATACATCACTGCTGATAAGCAAAAGAACGGAATTAAAGCGAATTTCACAGTACGCCATAATGTAG
AAGATGGCAGTGTTCAACTTGCCGACCATTACCAACAAAACACCCCTATTGGAGACGGTCCGGTACTTCT
TCCTGATAATCACTACCTCTCAACACAAACAGTCCTGAGCAAAGATCCAAATGAAAAAGGATCCGGATCA
GGATCTGGATCAGGATCGGGTAGTTAAGAGCTCCGCTGCGCTTAAATGTCTTTCATTATAATCAATGTAT
AACCTTTATGTAGTATTTCAATCTATGCCGCTGTGTACGTGCACTGCGGTGCCTATCCTTCGGCATTAGA
GAGTCACTGTTTGTGTAGATCGTAGCTGCATGTCTGACATCTGGTTCATTAGTGCCGTTTTGAGTCTGCA
CTGTTGTGCAACTTGATATTCATCACTGCACACCAACCGTGTGTTTCCTCCTTTGGGTGCACCCTTTAAT
CCTTGTCTTCTCCTTTTTTGTCTCTTTCCCCCTCGAAAAGGTGTCAAACTACTGCCGCATAAACTACGGT
TATCCCAAATTTAAGAGAAAGCAATAAAGCATCAGCTAGCATGCCTTTGTCTCAAGAAGAATCCACCCTC
ATTGAAAGAGCAACGGCTACAATCAACAGCATCCCCATCTCTGAAGACTACAGCGTCGCCAGCGCAGCTC
TCTCTAGCGACGGCCGCATCTTCACTGGTGTCAATGTATATCATTTTACTGGGGGACCTTGTGCAGAACT
CGTGGTGCTGGGCACTGCTGCTGCTGCGGCAGCTGGCAACCTGACTTGTATCGTCGCGATCGGAAATGAG
AACAGGGGCATCTTGAGCCCCTGCGGACGGTGCCGACAGGTGCTTCTCGATCTGCATCCTGGGATCAAAG
CCATAGTGAAGGACAGTGATGGACAGCCGACGGCAGTTGGGATTCGTGAATTGCTGCCCTCTGGTTATGT
GTGGGAGGGCTAACTCGAGTGCCCATTTAGTTGGCTTTTCCCTTGTCTCGTGTCTTTTCCGTGGAAAGGT
TCCCGGAGTAATCTGATGGCACAGCAGGGAGGTGCGCCTGCAGGTTGGTTAGGAAGGGGGGATGATGTAA
AAGAAGAAAATGGGGGGATTCGAGCCCCGCACAGGTCTCTCAAATTGGATGCATAGCTTGAGTATTCTAT
AGTGTCACCTAAATAGCTTGGCGTAATCATGGTCATAGCTGTTTCCTGTGTGAAATTGTTATCCGCTCAC
AATTCCACACAACATACGAGCCGGAAGCATAAAGTGTAAAGCCTGGGGTGCCTAATGAGTGAGCTAACTC
ACATTAATTGCGTTGCGCTCACTGCCCGCTTTCCAGTCGGGAAACCTGTCGTGCCAGCTGCATTAATGAA
TCGGCCAACGCGCGGGGAGAGGCGGTTTGCGTATTGGGCGCTCTTCCGCTTCCTCGCTCACTGACTCGCT
GCGCTCGGTCGTTCGGCTGCGGCGAGCGGTATCAGCTCACTCAAAGGCGGTAATACGGTTATCCACAGAA
TCAGGGGATAACGCAGGAAAGAACATGTGAGCAAAAGGCCAGCAAAAGGCCAGGAACCGTAAAAAGGCCG
CGTTGCTGGCGTTTTTCCATAGGCTCCGCCCCCCTGACGAGCATCACAAAAATCGACGCTCAAGTCAGAG
GTGGCGAAACCCGACAGGACTATAAAGATACCAGGCGTTTCCCCCTGGAAGCTCCCTCGTGCGCTCTCCT
GTTCCGACCCTGCCGCTTACCGGATACCTGTCCGCCTTTCTCCCTTCGGGAAGCGTGGCGCTTTCTCATA
GCTCACGCTGTAGGTATCTCAGTTCGGTGTAGGTCGTTCGCTCCAAGCTGGGCTGTGTGCACGAACCCCC
CGTTCAGCCCGACCGCTGCGCCTTATCCGGTAACTATCGTCTTGAGTCCAACCCGGTAAGACACGACTTA
TCGCCACTGGCAGCAGCCACTGGTAACAGGATTAGCAGAGCGAGGTATGTAGGCGGTGCTACAGAGTTCT
TGAAGTGGTGGCCTAACTACGGCTACACTAGAAGAACAGTATTTGGTATCTGCGCTCTGCTGAAGCCAGT
TACCTTCGGAAAAAGAGTTGGTAGCTCTTGATCCGGCAAACAAACCACCGCTGGTAGCGGTGGTTTTTTT
GTTTGCAAGCAGCAGATTACGCGCAGAAAAAAAGGATCTCAAGAAGATCCTTTGATCTTTTCTACGGGGT
CTGACGCTCAGTGGAACGAAAACTCACGTTAAGGGATTTTGGTCATGAGATTATCAAAAAGGATCTTCAC
CTAGATCCTTTTAAATTAAAAATGAAGTTTTAAATCAATCTAAAGTATATATGAGTAAACTTGGTCTGAC
AGTTACCAATGCTTAATCAGTGAGGCACCTATCTCAGCGATCTGTCTATTTCGTTCATCCATAGTTGCCT
GACTCCCCGTCGTGTAGATAATTACGATACGGGAGGGCTTACCATCTGGCCCCAGTGCTGCAATGATACC
GCGAGACCCACGCTCACCGGCTCCAGATTTATCAGCAATAAACCAGCCAGCCGGAAGGGCCGAGCGCAGA
AGTGGTCCTGCAACTTTATCCGCCTCCATCCAGTCTATTAATTGTTGCCGGGAAGCTAGAGTAAGTAGTT
CGCCAGTTAATAGTTTGCGCAACGTTGTTGCCATTGCTACAGGCATCGTGGTGTCACGCTCGTCGTTTGG
TATGGCTTCATTCAGCTCCGGTTCCCAACGATCAAGGCGAGTTACATGATCCCCCATGTTGTGCAAAAAA
GCGGTTAGCTCCTTCGGTCCTCCGATCGTTGTCAGAAGTAAGTTGGCCGCAGTGTTATCACTCATGGTTA
TGGCAGCACTGCATAATTCTCTTACTGTCATGCCATCCGTAAGATGCTTTTCTGTGACTGGTGAGTACTC
AACCAAGTCATTCTGAGAATAGTGTATGCGGCGACCGAGTTGCTCTTGCCCGGCGTCAATACGGGATAAT
ACCGCGCCACATAGCAGAACTTTAAAAGTGCTCATCATTGGAAAACGTTCTTCGGGGCGAAAACTCTCAA
GGATCTTACCGCTGTTGAGATCCAGTTCGATGTAACCCACTCGTGCACCCAACTGATCTTCAGCATCTTT
TACTTTCACCAGCGTTTCTGGGTGAGCAAAAACAGGAAGGCAAAATGCCGCAAAAAAGGGAATAAGGGCG
ACACGGAAATGTTGAATACTCATACTCTTCCTTTTTCAATATTATTGAAGCATTTATCAGGGTTATTGTC
TCATGAGCGGATACATATTTGAATGTATTTAGAAAAATAAACAAATAGGGGTTCCGCGCACATTTCCCCG
AAAAGTGCCACCTGATGCGGTGTGAAATACCGCACAGATGCGTAAGGAGAAAATACCGCATCAGGAAATT
GTAAGCGTTAATATTTTGTTAAAATTCGCGTTAAATTTTTGTTAAATCAGCTCATTTTTTAACCAATAGG
CCGAAATCGGCAAAATCCCTTATAAATCAAAAGAATAGACCGAGATAGGGT
[37 nt withheld, positions 4952-4988]
AAAGAACGTGGACTCCAACGTCAAAGG
[49 nt withheld, positions 5016-5064]
T
[91 nt withheld, positions 5066-5156]
G
[98 nt withheld, positions 5158-5255]
ACTTAATGCGCCGCTACAGGGCGCGTCCATTCGCCATTCAGGCTGCGCAACTGTTGGGAAGGGCGATCGG
TGCGGGCCTCTTCGCTATTACGCCAGCTGGCGAAAGGGGGATGTGCTGCAAGGCGATTAAGTTGGGTAAC
GCCAGGGTTTTCCCAGTCACGACGTTGTAAAACGACGGCCAGTGAATTGTAATACGACTCACTATA
